>Addgene plasmid #80252 | non-targeting control gRNA (BRDN0001146928) | depositor full sequence | sequence record 150982 | Full Sequence
CCCGGGTGCAAAGATGGATAAAGTTTTAAACAGAGAGGAATCTTTGCAGCTAATGGACCTTCTAGGTCTT
GAAAGGAGTGGGAATTGGCTCCGGTGCCCGTCAGTGGGCAGAGCGCACATCGCCCACAGTCCCCGAGAAG
TTGGGGGGAGGGGTCGGCAATTGATCCGGTGCCTAGAGAAGGTGGCGCGGGGTAAACTGGGAAAGTGATG
TCGTGTACTGGCTCCGCCTTTTTCCCGAGGGTGGGGGAGAACCGTATATAAGTGCAGTAGTCGCCGTGAA
CGTTCTTTTTCGCAACGGGTTTGCCGCCAGAACACAGGTAAGTGCCGTGTGTGGTTCCCGCGGGCCTGGC
CTCTTTACGGGTTATGGCCCTTGCGTGCCTTGAATTACTTCCACCTGGCTGCAGTACGTGATTCTTGATC
CCGAGCTTCGGGTTGGAAGTGGGTGGGAGAGTTCGAGGCCTTGCGCTTAAGGAGCCCCTTCGCCTCGTGC
TTGAGTTGAGGCCTGGCCTGGGCGCTGGGGCCGCCGCGTGCGAATCTGGTGGCACCTTCGCGCCTGTCTC
GCTGCTTTCGATAAGTCTCTAGCCATTTAAAATTTTTGATGACCTGCTGCGACGCTTTTTTTCTGGCAAG
ATAGTCTTGTAAATGCGGGCCAAGATCTGCACACTGGTATTTCGGTTTTTGGGGCCGCGGGCGGCGACGG
GGCCCGTGCGTCCCAGCGCACATGTTCGGCGAGGCGGGGCCTGCGAGCGCGGCCACCGAGAATCGGACGG
GGGTAGTCTCAAGCTGGCCGGCCTGCTCTGGTGCCTGGCCTCGCGCCGCCGTGTATCGCCCCGCCCTGGG
CGGCAAGGCTGGCCCGGTCGGCACCAGTTGCGTGAGCGGAAAGATGGCCGCTTCCCGGCCCTGCTGCAGG
GAGCTCAAAATGGAGGACGCGGCGCTCGGGAGAGCGGGCGGGTGAGTCACCCACACAAAGGAAAAGGGCC
TTTCCGTCCTCAGCCGTCGCTTCATGTGACTCCACGGAGTACCGGGCGCCGTCCAGGCACCTCGATTAGT
TCTCGAGCTTTTGGAGTACGTCGTCTTTAGGTTGGGGGGAGGGGTTTTATGCGATGGAGTTTCCCCACAC
TGAGTGGGTGGAGACTGAAGTTAGGCCAGCTTGGCACTTGATGTAATTCTCCTTGGAATTTGCCCTTTTT
GAGTTTGGATCTTGGTTCATTCTCAAGCCTCAGACAGTGGTTCAAAGTTTTTTTCTTCCATTTCAGGTGT
CGTGACGTACGGCCACCATGACCGAGTACAAGCCCACGGTGCGCCTCGCCACCCGCGACGACGTCCCCAG
GGCCGTACGCACCCTCGCCGCCGCGTTCGCCGACTACCCCGCCACGCGCCACACCGTCGATCCGGACCGC
CACATCGAGCGGGTCACCGAGCTGCAAGAACTCTTCCTCACGCGCGTCGGGCTCGACATCGGCAAGGTGT
GGGTCGCGGACGACGGCGCCGCCGTGGCGGTCTGGACCACGCCGGAGAGCGTCGAAGCGGGGGCGGTGTT
CGCCGAGATCGGCCCGCGCATGGCCGAGTTGAGCGGTTCCCGGCTGGCCGCGCAGCAACAGATGGAAGGC
CTCCTGGCGCCGCACCGGCCCAAGGAGCCCGCGTGGTTCCTGGCCACCGTCGGAGTCTCGCCCGACCACC
AGGGCAAGGGTCTGGGCAGCGCCGTCGTGCTCCCCGGAGTGGAGGCGGCCGAGCGCGCCGGGGTGCCCGC
CTTCCTGGAGACCTCCGCGCCCCGCAACCTCCCCTTCTACGAGCGGCTCGGCTTCACCGTCACCGCCGAC
GTCGAGGTGCCCGAAGGACCGCGCACCTGGTGCATGACCCGCAAGCCCGGTGCCTGAACGCGTTAAGTCG
ACAATCAACCTCTGGATTACAAAATTTGTGAAAGATTGACTGGTATTCTTAACTATGTTGCTCCTTTTAC
GCTATGTGGATACGCTGCTTTAATGCCTTTGTATCATGCTATTGCTTCCCGTATGGCTTTCATTTTCTCC
TCCTTGTATAAATCCTGGTTGCTGTCTCTTTATGAGGAGTTGTGGCCCGTTGTCAGGCAACGTGGCGTGG
TGTGCACTGTGTTTGCTGACGCAACCCCCACTGGTTGGGGCATTGCCACCACCTGTCAGCTCCTTTCCGG
GACTTTCGCTTTCCCCCTCCCTATTGCCACGGCGGAACTCATCGCCGCCTGCCTTGCCCGCTGCTGGACA
GGGGCTCGGCTGTTGGGCACTGACAATTCCGTGGTGTTGTCGGGGAAATCATCGTCCTTTCCTTGGCTGC
TCGCCTGTGTTGCCACCTGGATTCTGCGCGGGACGTCCTTCTGCTACGTCCCTTCGGCCCTCAATCCAGC
GGACCTTCCTTCCCGCGGCCTGCTGCCGGCTCTGCGGCCTCTTCCGCGTCTTCGCCTTCGCCCTCAGACG
AGTCGGATCTCCCTTTGGGCCGCCTCCCCGCGTCGACTTTAAGACCAATGACTTACAAGGCAGCTGTAGA
TCTTAGCCACTTTTTAAAAGAAAAGGGGGGACTGGAAGGGCTAATTCACTCCCAACGAAGACAAGATCTG
CTTTTTGCTTGTACTGGGTCTCTCTGGTTAGACCAGATCTGAGCCTGGGAGCTCTCTGGCTAACTAGGGA
ACCCACTGCTTAAGCCTCAATAAAGCTTGCCTTGAGTGCTTCAAGTAGTGTGTGCCCGTCTGTTGTGTGA
CTCTGGTAACTAGAGATCCCTCAGACCCTTTTAGTCAGTGTGGAAAATCTCTAGCAGTACGTATAGTAGT
TCATGTCATCTTATTATTCAGTATTTATAACTTGCAAAGAAATGAATATCAGAGAGTGAGAGGAACTTGT
TTATTGCAGCTTATAATGGTTACAAATAAAGCAATAGCATCACAAATTTCACAAATAAAGCATTTTTTTC
ACTGCATTCTAGTTGTGGTTTGTCCAAACTCATCAATGTATCTTATCATGTCTGGCTCTAGCTATCCCGC
CCCTAACTCCGCCCATCCCGCCCCTAACTCCGCCCAGTTCCGCCCATTCTCCGCCCCATGGCTGACTAAT
TTTTTTTATTTATGCAGAGGCCGAGGCCGCCTCGGCCTCTGAGCTATTCCAGAAGTAGTGAGGAGGCTTT
TTTGGAGGCCTAGGGACGTACCCAATTCGCCCTATAGTGAGTCGTATTACGCGCGCTCACTGGCCGTCGT
TTTACAACGTCGTGACTGGGAAAACCCTGGCGTTACCCAACTTAATCGCCTTGCAGCACATCCCCCTTTC
GCCAGCTGGCGTAATAGCGAAGAGGCCCGCACCGATCGCCCTTCCCAACAGTTGCGCAGCCTGAATGGCG
AATGGG
[124 nt withheld, positions 3367-3490]
C
[91 nt withheld, positions 3492-3582]
A
[49 nt withheld, positions 3584-3632]
CCTTTGACGTTGGAGTCCACGTTCTTT
[37 nt withheld, positions 3660-3696]
ACCCTATCTCGGTCTATTCTTTTGATTTATAAGGGATTTTGCCGATTTCGGCCTATTGGTTAAAAAATGA
GCTGATTTAACAAAAATTTAACGCGAATTTTAACAAAATATTAACGCTTACAATTTAGGTGGCACTTTTC
GGGGAAATGTGCGCGGAACCCCTATTTGTTTATTTTTCTAAATACATTCAAATATGTATCCGCTCATGAG
ACAATAACCCTGATAAATGCTTCAATAATATTGAAAAAGGAAGAGTATGAGTATTCAACATTTCCGTGTC
GCCCTTATTCCCTTTTTTGCGGCATTTTGCCTTCCTGTTTTTGCTCACCCAGAAACGCTGGTGAAAGTAA
AAGATGCTGAAGATCAGTTGGGTGCACGAGTGGGTTACATCGAACTGGATCTCAACAGCGGTAAGATCCT
TGAGAGTTTTCGCCCCGAAGAACGTTTTCCAATGATGAGCACTTTTAAAGTTCTGCTATGTGGCGCGGTA
TTATCCCGTATTGACGCCGGGCAAGAGCAACTCGGTCGCCGCATACACTATTCTCAGAATGACTTGGTTG
AGTACTCACCAGTCACAGAAAAGCATCTTACGGATGGCATGACAGTAAGAGAATTATGCAGTGCTGCCAT
AACCATGAGTGATAACACTGCGGCCAACTTACTTCTGACAACGATCGGAGGACCGAAGGAGCTAACCGCT
TTTTTGCACAACATGGGGGATCATGTAACTCGCCTTGATCGTTGGGAACCGGAGCTGAATGAAGCCATAC
CAAACGACGAGCGTGACACCACGATGCCTGTAGCAATGGCAACAACGTTGCGCAAACTATTAACTGGCGA
ACTACTTACTCTAGCTTCCCGGCAACAATTAATAGACTGGATGGAGGCGGATAAAGTTGCAGGACCACTT
CTGCGCTCGGCCCTTCCGGCTGGCTGGTTTATTGCTGATAAATCTGGAGCCGGTGAGCGTGGGTCTCGCG
GTATCATTGCAGCACTGGGGCCAGATGGTAAGCCCTCCCGTATCGTAGTTATCTACACGACGGGGAGTCA
GGCAACTATGGATGAACGAAATAGACAGATCGCTGAGATAGGTGCCTCACTGATTAAGCATTGGTAACTG
TCAGACCAAGTTTACTCATATATACTTTAGATTGATTTAAAACTTCATTTTTAATTTAAAAGGATCTAGG
TGAAGATCCTTTTTGATAATCTCATGACCAAAATCCCTTAACGTGAGTTTTCGTTCCACTGAGCGTCAGA
CCCCGTAGAAAAGATCAAAGGATCTTCTTGAGATCCTTTTTTTCTGCGCGTAATCTGCTGCTTGCAAACA
AAAAAACCACCGCTACCAGCGGTGGTTTGTTTGCCGGATCAAGAGCTACCAACTCTTTTTCCGAAGGTAA
CTGGCTTCAGCAGAGCGCAGATACCAAATACTGTTCTTCTAGTGTAGCCGTAGTTAGGCCACCACTTCAA
GAACTCTGTAGCACCGCCTACATACCTCGCTCTGCTAATCCTGTTACCAGTGGCTGCTGCCAGTGGCGAT
AAGTCGTGTCTTACCGGGTTGGACTCAAGACGATAGTTACCGGATAAGGCGCAGCGGTCGGGCTGAACGG
GGGGTTCGTGCACACAGCCCAGCTTGGAGCGAACGACCTACACCGAACTGAGATACCTACAGCGTGAGCT
ATGAGAAAGCGCCACGCTTCCCGAAGGGAGAAAGGCGGACAGGTATCCGGTAAGCGGCAGGGTCGGAACA
GGAGAGCGCACGAGGGAGCTTCCAGGGGGAAACGCCTGGTATCTTTATAGTCCTGTCGGGTTTCGCCACC
TCTGACTTGAGCGTCGATTTTTGTGATGCTCGTCAGGGGGGCGGAGCCTATGGAAAAACGCCAGCAACGC
GGCCTTTTTACGGTTCCTGGCCTTTTGCTGGCCTTTTGCTCACATGTTCTTTCCTGCGTTATCCCCTGAT
TCTGTGGATAACCGTATTACCGCCTTTGAGTGAGCTGATACCGCTCGCCGCAGCCGAACGACCGAGCGCA
GCGAGTCAGTGAGCGAGGAAGCGGAAGAGCGCCCAATACGCAAACCGCCTCTCCCCGCGCGTTGGCCGAT
TCATTAATGCAGCTGGCACGACAGGTTTCCCGACTGGAAAGCGGGCAGTGAGCGCAACGCAATTAATGTG
AGTTAGCTCACTCATTAGGCACCCCAGGCTTTACACTTTATGCTTCCGGCTCGTATGTTGTGTGGAATTG
TGAGCGGATAACAATTTCACACAGGAAACAGCTATGACCATGATTACGCCAAGCGCGCAATTAACCCTCA
CTAAAGGGAACAAAAGCTGGAGCTGCAAGCTTAATGTAGTCTTATGCAATACTCTTGTAGTCTTGCAACA
TGGTAACGATGAGTTAGCAACATGCCTTACAAGGAGAGAAAAAGCACCGTGCATGCCGATTGGTGGAAGT
AAGGTGGTACGATCGTGCCTTATTAGGAAGGCAACAGACGGGTCTGACATGGATTGGACGAACCACTGAA
TTGCCGCATTGCAGAGATATTGTATTTAAGTGCCTAGCTCGATACATAAACGGGTCTCTCTGGTTAGACC
AGATCTGAGCCTGGGAGCTCTCTGGCTAACTAGGGAACCCACTGCTTAAGCCTCAATAAAGCTTGCCTTG
AGTGCTTCAAGTAGTGTGTGCCCGTCTGTTGTGTGACTCTGGTAACTAGAGATCCCTCAGACCCTTTTAG
TCAGTGTGGAAAATCTCTAGCAGTGGCGCCCGAACAGGGACTTGAAAGCGAAAGGGAAACCAGAGGAGCT
CTCTCGACGCAGGACTCGGCTTGCTGAAGCGCGCACGGCAAGAGGCGAGGGGCGGCGACTGGTGAGTACG
CCAAAAATTTTGACTAGCGGAGGCTAGAAGGAGAGAGATGGGTGCGAGAGCGTCAGTATTAAGCGGGGGA
GAATTAGATCGCGATGGGAAAAAATTCGGTTAAGGCCAGGGGGAAAGAAAAAATATAAATTAAAACATAT
AGTATGGGCAAGCAGGGAGCTAGAACGATTCGCAGTTAATCCTGGCCTGTTAGAAACATCAGAAGGCTGT
AGACAAATACTGGGACAGCTACAACCATCCCTTCAGACAGGATCAGAAGAACTTAGATCATTATATAATA
CAGTAGCAACCCTCTATTGTGTGCATCAAAGGATAGAGATAAAAGACACCAAGGAAGCTTTAGACAAGAT
AGAGGAAGAGCAAAACAAAAGTAAGACCACCGCACAGCAAGCGGCCGCTGATCTTCAGACCTGGAGGAGG
AGATATGAGGGACAATTGGAGAAGTGAATTATATAAATATAAAGTAGTAAAAATTGAACCATTAGGAGTA
GCACCCACCAAGGCAAAGAGAAGAGTGGTGCAGAGAGAAAAAAGAGCAGTGGGAATAGGAGCTTTGTTCC
TTGGGTTCTTGGGAGCAGCAGGAAGCACTATGGGCGCAGCGTCAATGACGCTGACGGTACAGGCCAGACA
ATTATTGTCTGGTATAGTGCAGCAGCAGAACAATTTGCTGAGGGCTATTGAGGCGCAACAGCATCTGTTG
CAACTCACAGTCTGGGGCATCAAGCAGCTCCAGGCAAGAATCCTGGCTGTGGAAAGATACCTAAAGGATC
AACAGCTCCTGGGGATTTGGGGTTGCTCTGGAAAACTCATTTGCACCACTGCTGTGCCTTGGAATGCTAG
TTGGAGTAATAAATCTCTGGAACAGATTTGGAATCACACGACCTGGATGGAGTGGGACAGAGAAATTAAC
AATTACACAAGCTTAATACACTCCTTAATTGAAGAATCGCAAAACCAGCAAGAAAAGAATGAACAAGAAT
TATTGGAATTAGATAAATGGGCAAGTTTGTGGAATTGGTTTAACATAACAAATTGGCTGTGGTATATAAA
ATTATTCATAATGATAGTAGGAGGCTTGGTAGGTTTAAGAATAGTTTTTGCTGTACTTTCTATAGTGAAT
AGAGTTAGGCAGGGATATTCACCATTATCGTTTCAGACCCACCTCCCAACCCCGAGGGGACCCAGAGAGG
GCCTATTTCCCATGATTCCTTCATATTTGCATATACGATACAAGGCTGTTAGAGAGATAATTAGAATTAA
TTTGACTGTAAACACAAAGATATTAGTACAAAATACGTGACGTAGAAAGTAATAATTTCTTGGGTAGTTT
GCAGTTTTAAAATTATGTTTTAAAATGGACTATCATATGCTTACCGTAACTTGAAAGTATTTCGATTTCT
TGGCTTTATATATCTTGTGGAAAGGACGAAACACCGGCTGGAGAGACAATTCTACTGTTTTAGAGCTAGA
AATAGCAAGTTAAAATAAGGCTAGTCCGTTATCAACTTGAAAAAGTGGCACCGAGTCGGTGCTTTTTTAA
GCTTGGCGTAACTAGATCTTGAGACAAATGGCAGTATTCATCCACAATTTTAAAAGAAAAGGGGGGATTG
GGGGGTACAGTGCAGGGGAAAGAATAGTAGACATAATAGCAACAGACATACAAACTAAAGAATTACAAAA
ACAAATTACAAAAATTCAAAATTTTCGGGTTTATTACAGGGACAGCAGAGATCCACTTTGGCGCCGGCTC
GAGGGGG
Features (pLannotate 1.2.2; 29 found; start..end, strand, type, name):
     14..80      +  CDS            small t antigen (fragment): SV40 (simian virus 40) small t antigen
    106..317     +  promoter       EF-1α core promoter: core promoter for human elongation factor EF-1α
    318..1256    +  intron         EF-1α intron A: intron upstream of the start codon of human EF-1α
   1278..1877    +  CDS            PuroR (fragment): puromycin N-acetyltransferase; pac from Streptomyces; confers resistance to puromycin
   1893..2481    +  misc_feature   WPRE: woodchuck hepatitis virus posttranscriptional regulatory element
   2532..2551    +  misc_feature   cPPT/CTS (fragment): central polypurine tract and central termination sequence of HIV-1
   2553..2786    +  LTR            3' LTR (ΔU3): self-inactivating 3' long terminal repeat (LTR) from HIV-1
   2864..2985    +  polyA_signal   SV40 poly(A) signal: SV40 polyadenylation signal
   3025..3160    +  rep_origin     SV40 ori: SV40 origin of replication
   3181..3199    -  promoter       T7 promoter: promoter for bacteriophage T7 RNA polymerase
   3207..3362    +  CDS            lacZα (fragment): LacZα fragment of β-galactosidase; lacZ fragment
   3367..3795    +  rep_origin     f1 ori (sequence partly withheld): f1 bacteriophage origin of replication; arrow indicates direction of (+) strand synthesis
   3848..3952    +  promoter       AmpR promoter: bla
   3953..4813    +  CDS            AmpR: β-lactamase; bla; confers resistance to ampicillin, carbenicillin, and related antibiotics
   4984..5572    +  rep_origin     ori: high-copy-number ColE1/pMB1/pBR322/pUC origin of replication
   5755..5847    +  CDS            lacI (fragment): lac repressor; lacI; The lac repressor binds to the lac operator to inhibit transcription in E. coli. This inhibition can be relieved by adding lactose or isopropyl-β-D-thiogalactopyranoside (IPTG).
   5860..5881    +  protein_bind   CAP binding site: CAP binding activates transcription in the presence of cAMP. E. coli catabolite activator protein
   5896..5926    +  promoter       lac promoter: promoter for the E. coli lac operon
   5934..5950    +  protein_bind   lac operator: The lac repressor binds to the lac operator to inhibit transcription in E. coli. This inhibition can be relieved by adding lactose or isopropyl-β-D-thiogalactopyranoside (IPTG). lac repressor encoded by lacI
   5995..6013    +  promoter       T3 promoter: promoter for bacteriophage T3 RNA polymerase
   6041..6267    +  promoter       RSV promoter: Rous sarcoma virus enhancer/promoter
   6268..6448    +  LTR            5' LTR (truncated): truncated 5' long terminal repeat (LTR) from HIV-1
   6495..6620    +  misc_feature   HIV-1 Ψ: packaging signal of human immunodeficiency virus type 1
   6604..6967    +  CDS            HIV-1 gag (fragment): gag protein from human immunodeficiency virus 1; gag
   7113..7346    +  misc_feature   RRE: The Rev response element (RRE) of HIV-1 allows for Rev-dependent mRNA export from the nucleus to the cytoplasm.
   7723..7749    +  CDS            Rev (fragment): human immunodeficiency virus 1 (HIV-1) Rev protein; rev; enhances nuclear export of unspliced and incompletely spliced viral mRNAs
   7753..7993    +  promoter       U6 promoter: RNA polymerase III promoter for human U6 snRNA
   8023..8098    +  misc_RNA       gRNA scaffold: guide RNA scaffold for the Streptococcus pyogenes CRISPR/Cas9 system
   8154..8271    +  misc_feature   cPPT/CTS: central polypurine tract and central termination sequence of HIV-1
