[The description below was written by a language model from this plasmid's Addgene catalogue record and pLannotate feature annotations shown in this document.]
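Description:
Non-targeting control gRNA (BRDN0001146928) is a third-generation lentiviral guide RNA plasmid built on the lentiGuide-Puro backbone, intended for mammalian CRISPR experiments. It is maintained in E. coli as a high-copy plasmid through a ColE1/pUC-type origin and selected with ampicillin via the β-lactamase gene. The backbone also carries an f1 origin, an SV40 origin and poly(A) signal, and remnants of lac and phage-promoter cloning elements.

The lentiviral transfer cassette begins with an RSV promoter fused to a truncated HIV-1 5' LTR, which drives Tat-independent production of the viral genomic RNA in packaging cells. This is followed by the Ψ packaging signal with a partial gag sequence, the Rev response element for nuclear export of the unspliced genome, and a cPPT/CTS that aids nuclear import. It ends with a ΔU3 self-inactivating 3' LTR that disables LTR promoter activity after integration.

Within this cassette, the human U6 RNA polymerase III promoter transcribes a 20-nucleotide spacer joined to the Streptococcus pyogenes Cas9 gRNA scaffold. The spacer is recorded as non-targeting, with human listed as the species. A separate unit downstream uses the EF-1α core promoter with its intron A to express puromycin N-acetyltransferase, stabilised by a WPRE, so transduced cells can be selected with puromycin.

No Cas9 is encoded, so the nuclease must be supplied separately, for example from a Cas9-expressing cell line. The plasmid serves as a negative control alongside gene-targeting guides in the same backbone. It allows the effects of transduction, selection and Cas9/gRNA expression to be distinguished from those of specific gene disruption.
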