Addgene plasmid #80252: non-targeting control gRNA (BRDN0001146928)
Purpose: 3rd generation lentiviral gRNA plasmid, non-targeting control gRNA
Depositing lab: John Doench & David Root. Depositing organization: Broad Institute. Publication: Optimized sgRNA design to maximize activity and minimize off-target effects of CRISPR-Cas9. Doench JG, Fusi N, Sullender M, Hegde M, Vaimberg EW, Donovan KF, Smith I, Tothova Z, Wilen C, Orchard R, Virgin HW, Listgarten J, Root DE. Nat Biotechnol. 2016 Jan 18. doi: 10.1038/nbt.3437. PubMed 26780180.
Backbone
  Vector backbone: lentiGuide-Puro
  Backbone manufacturer: Zhang Lab (Addgene plasmid # 52963)
  Vector type: Mammalian Expression, Lentiviral, CRISPR
  Selectable markers: Puromycin
Growth in bacteria
  Bacterial resistance: Ampicillin, 100 μg/mL
  Growth temperature: 37°C
  Growth strain: DH5alpha
  Copy number: High Copy
Gene/Insert
  Gene/Insert name: Non-targeting control gRNA
  gRNA/shRNA sequence: GCTGGAGAGACAATTCTACT
  Species: H. sapiens (human)
  Promoter: hU6
  Cloning method: Unknown
  Sequencing primers: 5′ U6-F; 3′ pS2-R
Terms and licenses: Academic/Nonprofit Terms; Industry Terms: Not Available to Industry
How to cite: non-targeting control gRNA (BRDN0001146928) was a gift from John Doench & David Root (Addgene plasmid # 80252 ; http://n2t.net/addgene:80252 ; RRID:Addgene_80252)
