>Addgene plasmid #80252 | non-targeting control gRNA (BRDN0001146928) | depositor partial sequence | sequence record 150983 | Target Sequence
GCTGGAGAGACAATTCTACT
