>Addgene plasmid #80252 | non-targeting control gRNA (BRDN0001146928) | addgene partial sequence | sequence record 189156 | hU6-F
TAGAAAGTAATAATTTCTTGGGTAGTTTGCAGTTTTAAAATTATGTTTTAAAATGGACTATCATATGCTT
ACCGTAACTTGAAAGTATTTCGATTTCTTGGCTTTATATATCTTGTGGAAAGGACGAAACACCGGCTGGA
GAGACAATTCTACTGTTTTAGAGCTAGAAATAGCAAGTTAAAATAAGGCTAGTCCGTTATCAACTTGAAA
AAGTGGCACCGAGTCGGTGCTTTTTTAAGCTTGGCGTAACTAGATCTTGAGACAAATGGCAGTATTCATC
CACAATTTTAAAAGAAAAGGGGGGATTGGGGGGTACAGTGCAGGGGAAAGAATAGTAGACATAATAGCAA
CAGACATACAAACTAAAGAATTACAAAAACAAATTACAAAAATTCAAAATTTTCGGGTTTATTACAGGGA
CAGCAGAGATCCACTTTGGCGCCGGCTCGAGGGGGCCCGGGTGCAAAGATGGATAAAGTTTTAAACAGAG
AGGAATCTTTGCAGCTAATGGACCTTCTAGGTCTTGAAAGGAGTGGGAATTGGCTCCGGTGCCCGTCAGT
GGGCAGAGCG
